>Addgene plasmid #54234 | mEmerald-PLK1-N-16 | depositor partial sequence | sequence record 84379 | insert sequence
GACGGTCAGATCCGCTAGCGCCACCATGAGTGCTGCAGTGACTGCAGGGAAGCTGGCACGGGCACCGGCC
GACCCTGGGAAAGCCGGGGTCCCCGGAGTTGCAGCTCCCGGAGCTCCGGCGGCGGCTCCACCGGCGAAAG
AGATCCCGGAGGTCCTAGTGGACCCACGCAGCCGGCGGCGCTATGTGCGGGGCCGCTTTTTGGGCAAGGG
CGGCTTTGCCAAGTGCTTCGAGATCTCGGACGCGGACACCAAGGAGGTGTTCGCGGGCAAGATTGTGCCT
AAGTCTCTGCTGCTCAAGCCGCACCAGAGGGAGAAGATGTCCATGGAAATATCCATTCACCGCAGCCTCG
CCCACCAGCACGTCGTAGGATTCCACGGCTTTTTCGAGGACAACGACTTCGTGTTCGTGGTGTTGGAGCT
CTGCCGCCGGAGGTCTCTCCTGGAGCTGCACAAGAGGAGGAAAGCCCTGACTGAGCCTGAGGCCCGATAC
TACCTACGGCAAATTGTGCTTGGCTGCCAGTACCTGCACCGAAACCGAGTTATTCATCGAGACCTCAAGC
TGGGCAACCTTTTCCTGAATGAAGATCTGGAGGTGAAAATAGGGGATTTTGGACTGGCAACCAAAGTCGA
ATATGACGGGGAGAGGAAGAAGACCCTGTGTGGGACTCCTAATTACATAGCTCCCGAGGTGCTGAGCAAG
AAAGGGCACAGTTTCGAGGTGGATGTGTGGTCCATTGGGTGTATCATGTATACCTTGTTAGTGGGCAAAC
CACCTTTTGAGACTTCTTGCCTAAAAGAGACCTACCTCCGGATCAAGAAGAATGAATACAGTATTCCCAA
GCACATCAACCCCGTGGCCGCCTCCCTCATCCAGAAGATGCTTCAGACAGATCCCACTGCCCGCCCAACC
ATTAACGAGCTGCTTAATGACGAGTTCTTTACTTCTGGCTATATCCCTGCCCGTCTCCCCATCACCTGCC
TGACCATTCCACCAAGGTTTTCGATTGCTCCCAGCAGCCTGGACCCCAGCAACCGGAAGCCCCTCACAGT
CCTCAATAAAGGCTTGGAGAACCCCCTGCCTGAGCGTCCCCGGGAAAAAGAAGAACCAGTGGTTCGAGAG
ACAGGTGAGGTGGTCGACTGCCACCTCAGTGACATGCTGCAGCAGCTGCACAGTGTCAATGCCTCCAAGC
CCTCGGAGCGTGGGCTGGTCAGGCAAGAGGAGGCTGAGGATCCTGCCTGCATCCCCATCTTCTGGGTCAG
CAAGTGGGTGGACTATTCGGACAAGTACGGCCTTGGGTATCAGCTCTGTGATAACAGCGTGGGGGTGCTC
TTCAATGACTCAACACGCCTCATCCTCTACAATGATGGTGACAGCCTGCAGTACATAGAGCGTGACGGCA
CTGAGTCCTACCTCACCGTGAGTTCCCATCCCAACTCCTTGATGAAGAAGATCACCCTCCTTAAATATTT
CCGCAATTACATGAGCGAGCACTTGCTGAAGGCAGGTGCCAACATCACGCCGCGCGAAGGTGATGAGCTC
GCCCGGCTGCCCTACCTACGGACCTGGTTCCGCACCCGCAGCGCCATCATCCTGCACCTCAGCAACGGCA
GCGTGCAGATCAACTTCTTCCAGGATCACACCAAGCTCATCTTGTGCCCACTGATGGCAGCCGTGACCTA
CATCGACGAGAAGCGGGACTTCCGCACATACCGCCTGAGTCTCCTGGAGGAGTACGGCTGCTGCAAGGAG
CTGGCCAGCCGGCTCCGCTACGCCCGCACTATGGTGGACAAGCTGCTGAGCTCACGCTCGGCCAGCAACC
GTCTCAAGGCCTCCGGTAGCGGCAGCGCATCCGGCGGAAGCGGAAGCGGACCGGTCGCCACCATGGTGAG
CAAGGGCGAGGAGCTGTTCACCGGGGTGGTGCCCATCCTGGTCGAGCTGGACGGCGACGTAAACGGCCAC
AAGTTCAGCGTGTCCGGCGAGGGCGAGGGCGATGCCACCTACGGCAAGCTGACCCTGAAGTTCATCTGCA
CCACCGGCAAGCTGCCCGTGCCCTGGCCCACCCTCGTGACCACCTTGACCTACGGCGTGCAGTGCTTCGC
CCGCTACCCCGACCACATGAAGCAGCACGACTTCTTCAAGTCCGCCATGCCCGAAGGCTACGTCCAGGAG
CGCACCATCTTCTTCAAGGACGACGGCAACTACAAGACCCGCGCCGAGGTGAAGTTCGAGGGCGACACCC
TGGTGAACCGCATCGAGCTGAAGGGCATCGACTTCAAGGAGGACGGCAACATCCTGGGGCACAAGCTGGA
GTACAACTACAACAGCCACAAGGTCTATATCACCGCCGACAAGCAGAAGAACGGCATCAAGGTGAACTTC
AAGACCCGCCACAACATCGAGGACGGCAGCGTGCAGCTCGCCGACCACTACCAGCAGAACACCCCCATCG
GCGACGGCCCCGTGCTGCTGCCCGACAACCACTACCTGAGCACCCAGTCCAAGCTGAGCAAAGACCCCAA
CGAGAAGCGCGATCACATGGTCCTGCTGGAGTTCGTGACCGCCGCCGGGATCACTCTCGGCATGGACGAG
CTGTACAAGTAAGCGGCCGCGACTCTAGATCATAATCAGCCATACCACATT
