>Addgene plasmid #54234 | mEmerald-PLK1-N-16 | addgene partial sequence | sequence record 89326 | EGFP-N 5'-CGTCGCCGTCCAGCTCGACCAG-3'
TCCTCGCCCTTGCTCACCATGGTGGCGACCGGTCCGCTTCCGCTTCCGCCGGATGCGCTGCCGCTACCGG
AGGCCTTGAGACGGTTGCTGGCCGAGCGTGAGCTCAGCAGCTTGTCCACCATAGTGCGGGCGTAGCGGAG
CCGGCTGGCCAGCTCCTTGCAGCAGCCGTACTCCTCCAGGAGACTCAGGCGGTATGTGCGGAAGTCCCGC
TTCTCGTCGATGTAGGTCACGGCTGCCATCAGTGGGCACAAGATGAGCTTGGTGTGATCCTGGAAGAAGT
TGATCTGCACGCTGCCGTTGCTGAGGTGCAGGATGATGGCGCTGCGGGTGCGGAACCAGGTCCGTAGGTA
GGGCAGCCGGGCGAGCTCATCACCTTCGCGCGGCGTGATGTTGGCACCTGCCTTCAGCAAGTGCTCGCTC
ATGTAATTGCGGAAATATTTAAGGAGGGTGATCTTCTTCATCAAGGAGTTGGGATGGGAACTCACGGTGA
GGTAGGACTCAGTGCCGTCACGCTCTATGTACTGCAGGCTGTCACCATCATTGTAGAGGATGAGGCGTGT
TGAGTCATTGAAGAGCACCCCCACGCTGTTATCACAGAGCTGATACCCAAGGCCGTACTTGTCCGAATAG
TCCACCCACTTGCTGACCCAGAAGATGGGGATGCAGGCAGGATCCTCAGCCTCCTCTTGCCTGACCAGCC
CACGCTCCGAGGGCTTGGAGGCATTGACACTGTGCAGCTGCTGCAGCATGTCACTGAGGTGGCAGTCGAC
CACCTCACCTGTCTCTCGAACCACTGGTTCTTCTTTTTCCCGGGGACGCTCAGGCAGGGGGTTCTCCAAG
CCTTTATTGAGGACTGTGAGGGGCTTCCGGTTGCTGGGGTCCAGGCTGCTGGGAGCAATCGAAAACCTTG
GTGGAATGGTCAGGCAGGTGATGGGGAGACGGGCAGGGATATAGCCAGAAGT
