[The description below was written by a language model from this plasmid's Addgene catalogue record.]
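Description:
mEmerald-PLK1-N-16 is a mammalian expression plasmid built on the mEmerald-N1 backbone (about 4.75 kb without insert), an N1-style fluorescent protein fusion vector. It is propagated in E. coli as a high-copy plasmid under kanamycin selection. It also carries a neomycin resistance marker, so transfected mammalian cells can be selected with G418 to derive stable lines. No feature table accompanies the record, so the specific origins of replication and other backbone elements are not itemised. The sequencing primer names point to a CMV promoter upstream of the insert and an SV40 polyadenylation signal downstream.

The payload is human PLK1 (polo-like kinase 1, also known as PLK or STPK13), corresponding to the reference transcript given as its alternative name, expressed from the CMV promoter. PLK1 sits upstream of, and is fused to, mEmerald, so the fluorescent protein is at the C terminus of the kinase. The "N-16" in the name probably refers to this N1-type arrangement and a linker length between the two parts, but the record does not explain it, and the cloning method is listed as unknown. mEmerald is a bright green GFP derivative, recorded here with excitation at 487 nm and emission at 509 nm.

The stated purpose is as a localization marker. The fusion labels centrosomes, which fits PLK1's role as a mitotic serine/threonine kinase, and it suits fluorescence imaging of centrosome position and PLK1 distribution in transfected mammalian cells.
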