Addgene plasmid #54234: mEmerald-PLK1-N-16
Purpose: Localization: Centrosomes, Excitation: 487, Emission: 509
Depositing lab: Michael Davidson. Depositing organization: Florida State University, Tallahassee.
Backbone
  Vector backbone: mEmerald-N1
  Backbone size w/o insert (bp): 4750
  Vector type: Mammalian Expression
  Selectable markers: Neomycin (select with G418)
Growth in bacteria
  Bacterial resistance: Kanamycin, 50 μg/mL
  Growth temperature: 37°C
  Growth strain: DH5alpha
  Copy number: High Copy
Gene/Insert
  Gene/Insert name: PLK1 (alt name: NM_005030.3)
  Species: H. sapiens (human)
  Entrez Gene: PLK1 (a.k.a. PLK, STPK13)
  Promoter: CMV
  Tag / fusion protein: mEmerald (C terminal on backbone)
  Cloning method: Unknown
  Sequencing primers: 5′ CMV-F; 3′ SV40pA-R
Terms and licenses: Academic/Nonprofit Terms; Industry Terms
Depositor comments: . Excitation = 487; Emission = 509. Localization data: Centrosomes
How to cite: mEmerald-PLK1-N-16 was a gift from Michael Davidson (Addgene plasmid # 54234 ; http://n2t.net/addgene:54234 ; RRID:Addgene_54234)
